>Addgene plasmid #177310 | pRSF-G1(7FTrp)RS | addgene full sequence | sequence record 348117 | Addgene NGS Result
CCTTTCGCCAAATTCGAAAAGCCTGCTCAACGAGCAGGCTTTTTTGCATGCTCGAGCAGCTCAGGGTCGA
ATTTGCTTTCGAATTTCTGCCATTCATCCGCTTATTATCACTTATTCAGGCGTAGCAACCAGGCGTTTAA
GGGCACCAATAACTGCCTTAAAAAAACTTCCGCTTCCTCGCTCACTGACTCGCTACGCTCGGTCGTTCGA
CTGCGGCGAGCGGTGTCAGCTCACTCAAAAGCGGTAATACGGTTATCCACAGAATCAGGGGATAAAGCCG
GAAAGAACATGTGAGCAAAAAGCAAAGCACCGGAAGAAGCCAACGCCGCAGGCGTTTTTCCATAGGCTCC
GCCCCCCTGACGAGCATCACAAAAATCGACGCTCAAGCCAGAGGTGGCGAAACCCGACAGGACTATAAAG
ATACCAGGCGTTTCCCCCTGGAAGCTCCCTCGTGCGCTCTCCTGTTCCGACCCTGCCGCTTACCGGATAC
CTGTCCGCCTTTCTCCCTTCGGGAAGCGTGGCGCTTTCTCATAGCTCACGCTGTTGGTATCTCAGTTCGG
TGTAGGTCGTTCGCTCCAAGCTGGGCTGTGTGCACGAACCCCCCGTTCAGCCCGACCGCTGCGCCTTATC
CGGTAACTATCGTCTTGAGTCCAACCCGGTAAGACACGACTTATCGCCACTGGCAGCAGCCATTGGTAAC
TGATTTAGAGGACTTTGTCTTGAAGTTATGCACCTGTTAAGGCTAAACTGAAAGAACAGATTTTGGTGAG
TGCGGTCCTCCAACCCACTTACCTTGGTTCAAAGAGTTGGTAGCTCAGCGAACCTTGAGAAAACCACCGT
TGGTAGCGGTGGTTTTTCTTTATTTATGAGATGATGAATCAATCGGTCTATCAAGTCAACGAACAGCTAT
TCCGTTGAACTGTGGTACGCGTTAGAAAAACTCATCGAGCATCAAATGAAACTGCAATTTATTCATATCA
GGATTATCAATACCATATTTTTGAAAAAGCCGTTTCTGTAATGAAGGAGAAAACTCACCGAGGCAGTTCC
ATAGGATGGCAAGATCCTGGTATCGGTCTGCGATTCCGACTCGTCCAACATCAATACAACCTATTAATTT
CCCCTCGTCAAAAATAAGGTTATCAAGTGAGAAATCACCATGAGTGACGACTGAATCCGGTGAGAATGGC
AAAAGTTTATGCATTTCTTTCCAGACTTGTTCAACAGGCCAGCCATTACGCTCGTCATCAAAATCACTCG
CATCAACCAAACCGTTATTCATTCGTGATTGCGCCTGAGCGAGACGAAATACGCGGTCGCTGTTAAAAGG
ACAATTACAAACAGGAATCGAATGCAACCGGCGCAGGAACACTGCCAGCGCATCAACAATATTTTCACCT
GAATCAGGATATTCTTCTAATACCTGGAATGCTGTTTTCCCGGGGATCGCAGTGGTGAGTAACCATGCAT
CATCAGGAGTACGGATAAAATGCTTGATGGTCGGAAGAGGCATAAATTCCGTCAGCCAGTTTAGTCTGAC
CATCTCATCTGTAACATCATTGGCAACGCTACCTTTGCCATGTTTCAGAAACAACTCTGGCGCATCGGGC
TTCCCATACAATCGATAGATTGTCGCACCTGATTGCCCGACATTATCGCGAGCCCATTTATACCCATATA
AATCAGCATCCATGTTGGAATTTAATCGCGGCCTAGAGCAAGACGTTTCCCGTTGAATATGGCTCATACT
CTTCCTTTTTCAATATTATTGAAGCATTTATCAGGGTTATTGTCTCATGAGCGGATACATATTTGAATGT
ATTTAGAAAAATAAACAAATAGGCATGCAGCGCTTGACTTGACGGGACGGCGTTGTAATTCTCATGTTTG
ACAGCTTATCATCGATAAGCTTGGTACCCAATAATACGACTCACTATAGGGAGACCACAACGGTTTCCCT
CTAGAAATAATTTTGTTTAACTTTAAGAAGGAGATATACATATGGTGGTGAAATTTACCGATAGCCAGAT
TCAGCATCTGATGGAATATGGTGATAATGATTGGAGCGAAGCCGAATTTGAAGATGCAGCAGCACGTGAT
AAAGAATTTAGCAGCCAGTTTAGCAAACTGAAAAGCGCCAATGATAAAGGCCTGAAAGATGTTATTGCAA
ATCCGCGTAATGATCTGACCGATCTGGAAAACAAAATTCGCGAAAAACTGGCAGCCCGTGGTTTTATTGA
AGTTCATACCCCGATTTTTGTGAGCAAAAGCGCACTGGCAAAAATGACCATTACCGAAGATCATCCGCTG
TTCAAACAGGTGTTTTGGATTGATGATAAACGTGCACTGCGTCCGATGCATGCAATGAATGGGTTTAAAG
TTATGCGTGAACTGCGCGATCATACCAAAGGTCCGGTTAAAATCTTTGAAATTGGTAGCTGCTTTCGCAA
AGAAAGCAAAAGCAGTACCCATCTGGAAGAATTTACCATGCTGGGCCTGTTCGAAATGGGTCCTGATGGT
GATCCGATGGAACATCTGAAAATGTATATTGGCGATATCATGGATGCCGTTGGTGTTGAATATACCACCA
GTCGTGAAGAATCAGATGTTTGGGTTGAAACCCTGGACGTGGAAATTAATGGCACCGAAGTTGCAAGCGG
TGGGGTTGGTCCGCATAAACTGGATCCGGCACATGATGTGCATGAACCGTATGCAGGTATTGGTTTTGGT
CTGGAACGTCTGCTGATGCTGAAAAATGGTAAAAGCAATGCACGCAAAACCGGCAAAAGTATTACCTATC
TGAATGGCTACAAACTGGATTAAGAATTCGAGCTCCCGGGTACCAGATAGATCCGGCTGCTAACAAAGCC
CGAAAGGAAGCTGAGTTGGCTGCTGCCACCGCTGAGCAATAACTAGCATAACCCCTTGGGGCCTCTAAAC
GGGTCTTGAGGGGTTTTTTGGTTTGTGAGCTCCCGTAATTCCGCTTCGCAACATGTGAGCACCGGTTTAT
TGACTACCGGAAGCAGTGTGACCGTGTGCTTCTCAAATGCCTGAGGCCAGTTTGCTCAGGCTCTCCCCGT
GGAGGTAATAATTGACGATATGATCAGTGCACGGCTAACTAAGCGGCCTGCTGACTTTCTCGCCGATCAA
AAGGCATTTTGCTATTAAGGGATTGACGAGGGCGTATCTGCGCAGTAAGATGCGCCCCGCATTGGAGGGC
GCTCCGGCGAGCAAACGGGTCTCTAAAACCTGTAAGCGGGGTTCGACCCCCCGG
Features (pLannotate 1.2.2; 8 found; start..end, strand, type, name):
    167..916     -  rep_origin     RSF ori: Plasmids containing the RSF 1030 origin of replication can be propagated in E. coli cells that contain additional plasmids with compatible origins.
    932..1747    -  CDS            KanR: aminoglycoside phosphotransferase; aph(3')-Ia; confers resistance to kanamycin in bacteria or G418 (Geneticin®) in eukaryotes
   1748..1839    -  promoter       AmpR promoter: bla
   1888..1912    +  promoter       tet promoter (fragment): E. coli promoter for tetracycline efflux protein gene
   1922..1940    +  promoter       T7 promoter: promoter for bacteriophage T7 RNA polymerase
   1972..1994    +  RBS            RBS: efficient ribosome binding site from bacteriophage T7 gene 10 (Olins and Rangwala, 1989)
   2856..2905    +  CDS            SET1 (fragment): solubility-enhancement tag derived from T7 phage gene 10B
   2913..2960    +  terminator     T7 terminator: transcription terminator for bacteriophage T7 RNA polymerase
