[The description below was written by a language model from this plasmid's Addgene catalogue record and pLannotate feature annotations shown in this document.]
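Description:
pRSF-G1(7FTrp)RS is a small (about 3.3 kb), high-copy bacterial expression plasmid built on a pRSF backbone. It supplies an engineered aminoacyl-tRNA synthetase for genetic code expansion in E. coli. It replicates from the RSF1030 origin, which is compatible with other common origin classes and so lets the plasmid coexist with a second plasmid, such as one encoding a target protein. Selection is by kanamycin, through an aminoglycoside phosphotransferase gene (aph(3')-Ia) that the annotation places downstream of a bla-type (AmpR) promoter.

The payload is an 822 bp coding sequence for G1(7FTrp)RS, a synthetase originating from the methanogenic archaeon ISO4-G1. According to the record, it serves the in vivo incorporation of 7-fluoro-L-tryptophan in response to the amber (TAG) stop codon. The gene sits between a T7 promoter with the phage T7 gene 10 ribosome binding site and a T7 terminator, so strong expression would depend on a host that provides T7 RNA polymerase. A fragment of a tet promoter lies just upstream of the T7 promoter. A short match to a T7 gene 10B-derived solubility tag is annotated between the insert and the terminator, and its function here is not stated.

The catalogue entry describes a synthetase/tRNA pair, but the automated feature table annotates neither the synthetase open reading frame nor any suppressor tRNA gene. The location of a tRNA cassette, or whether one is present at all, cannot be confirmed from the record. The associated work uses this system to place a single fluorinated tryptophan at chosen positions in proteins, giving a site-specific 19F NMR probe for monitoring ligand binding.
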