Addgene plasmid #177310: pRSF-G1(7FTrp)RS
Purpose: tRNA synthetase/tRNA pair for the in vivo incorporation of 7-Fluoro-L-Tryptophan (7FTrp) into proteins in E. coli in response to the amber (TAG) codon
Depositing lab: Thomas Huber. Depositing organization: Australian National University. Publication: Site-Specific Incorporation of 7-Fluoro-L-tryptophan into Proteins by Genetic Encoding to Monitor Ligand Binding by (19)F NMR Spectroscopy. Qianzhu H, Abdelkader EH, Herath ID, Otting G, Huber T. ACS Sens. 2022 Jan 10. doi: 10.1021/acssensors.1c02467. PubMed 35005899.
Backbone
  Vector backbone: pRSF
  Backbone size w/o insert (bp): 2452
  Total vector size (bp): 3274
  Vector type: Bacterial Expression
Growth in bacteria
  Bacterial resistance: Kanamycin, 50 μg/mL
  Growth temperature: 37°C
  Growth strain: DH5alpha
  Copy number: High Copy
Gene/Insert
  Gene/Insert name: tRNA synthetase (alt name: G1(7FTrp)RS)
  Species: Methanogenic archaeon ISO4-G1
  Insert size (bp): 822
  Promoter: T7
  Cloning method: Ligation Independent Cloning
  Sequencing primers: 5′ TAATACGACTCACTATAGGG; 3′ GCTAGTTATTGCTCAGCGG
Terms and licenses: Academic/Nonprofit Terms; Industry Terms: Not Available to Industry
How to cite: pRSF-G1(7FTrp)RS was a gift from Thomas Huber (Addgene plasmid # 177310 ; http://n2t.net/addgene:177310 ; RRID:Addgene_177310)
